Addgene plasmid #147889: pT7-EGFP-C1-HsNot1iso1_1-1605-shRNAres_W
Purpose: Mammalian Expression of HsNot1iso1_1-1605-shRNAres
Depositing lab: Elisa Izaurralde. Depositing organization: Max Planck Institute for Developmental Biology. Publication: A DDX6-CNOT1 complex and W-binding pockets in CNOT9 reveal direct links between miRNA target recognition and silencing. Chen Y, Boland A, Kuzuoglu-Ozturk D, Bawankar P, Loh B, Chang CT, Weichenrieder O, Izaurralde E. Mol Cell. 2014 Jun 5;54(5):737-50. doi: 10.1016/j.molcel.2014.03.034. Epub 2014 Apr 24. PubMed 24768540.
Backbone
  Vector backbone: Unknown
  Vector type: Mammalian Expression
Growth in bacteria
  Bacterial resistance: Kanamycin, 50 μg/mL
  Growth temperature: 37°C
  Growth strain: DH5alpha
  Copy number: High Copy
Gene/Insert
  Gene/Insert name: HsNot1iso1_1-1605-shRNAres
  Species: H. sapiens (human)
  Mutation: 1 silent mutation compared to the sequence of isoform 1 given by NCBI: NM_016284.4.
  Entrez Gene: CNOT1 (a.k.a. AD-005, CDC39, HPE12, NOT1, NOT1H, VIBOS)
  Cloning method: Unknown
Terms and licenses: Academic/Nonprofit Terms; Industry Terms: Not Available to Industry
Depositor comments: Plasmids from this collection were made available to the research community and donated after the lab closed. Please note that the sequence provided by the depositing laboratory may be theoretical/predicted or based on Sanger sequencing results. There may be discrepancies between sequencing results obtained by Addgene and the depositor sequence. If an Addgene verified sequence is not available, please contact before placing your order to request that our lab fully sequence the plasmid.
How to cite: pT7-EGFP-C1-HsNot1iso1_1-1605-shRNAres_W was a gift from Elisa Izaurralde (Addgene plasmid # 147889 ; http://n2t.net/addgene:147889 ; RRID:Addgene_147889)
