[The description below was written by a language model from this plasmid's Addgene catalogue record and pLannotate feature annotations shown in this document.]
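Description:
pT7-EGFP-C1-HsNot1iso1_1-1605-shRNAres_W is a 9,573-nt mammalian expression plasmid that produces an N-terminally EGFP-tagged fragment of human CNOT1, the scaffolding subunit of the CCR4-NOT deadenylase complex. The catalogue lists the backbone as unknown, but the name and the annotated features fit an EGFP-C1-type layout carrying an added T7 promoter. It replicates in E. coli from a high-copy ColE1/pUC-type origin and also has an f1 origin. A single NeoR/KanR (Tn5 aminoglycoside phosphotransferase) gene sits behind tandem bacterial (AmpR/bla) and SV40 early promoters and is followed by an HSV TK poly(A) signal. This arrangement gives kanamycin selection in bacteria and could support G418 selection in mammalian cells. The short hits annotated as RSF ori, HIV-1 LTR, ble, large T antigen and bGH poly(A) are only fragments and are probably incidental matches to backbone sequence rather than functional parts.

The expression cassette runs from the CMV enhancer and immediate-early promoter, through the T7 promoter, into the EGFP coding sequence. EGFP is joined by a short multiple cloning site remnant to the CNOT1 open reading frame, and the cassette ends at an SV40 poly(A) signal. The T7 promoter upstream of the fusion would also permit in vitro transcription. The insert corresponds to residues 1-1605 of isoform 1, so it lacks the C-terminal part of the protein, and it is recorded as carrying one silent mutation relative to the reference transcript. The "shRNAres" label indicates an shRNA-resistant coding sequence, which would let the fusion be expressed in cells depleted of endogenous CNOT1, although the record does not state which changes confer resistance. The meaning of the "_W" suffix is likewise not explained. The associated study examined the DDX6-CNOT1 complex and the tryptophan-binding pockets of CNOT9 in miRNA-mediated silencing, which suggests use in complementation, interaction or localisation experiments in human cells.
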