Features (pLannotate 1.2.2; 19 found; start..end, strand, type, name):
      1..24      +  rep_origin     RSF ori (fragment): Plasmids containing the RSF 1030 origin of replication can be propagated in E. coli cells that contain additional plasmids with compatible origins.
     92..395     +  enhancer       CMV enhancer: human cytomegalovirus immediate early enhancer
    396..599     +  promoter       CMV promoter: human cytomegalovirus (CMV) immediate early promoter
    595..628     +  LTR            5' LTR (truncated) (fragment): truncated 5' long terminal repeat (LTR) from HIV-1
    644..662     +  promoter       T7 promoter: promoter for bacteriophage T7 RNA polymerase
    696..1412    +  CDS            EGFP: EGFP is a basic (constitutively fluorescent) green fluorescent protein published in 1996, derived from Aequorea victoria. It is reported to be a rapidly-maturing weak dimer with moderate acid sensitivity.
   1413..1433    +  misc_feature   MCS (fragment): multiple cloning site
   1434..6248    +  CDS            CNOT1 (fragment): CNOT1_HUMAN - Also known as CDC39, KIAA1007, NOT1. Experimental evidence at protein level: Swiss-Prot protein existence level 1. Scaffolding component of the CCR4-NOT complex which is one of the major cellular mRNA deadenylases and is linked to various cellular processes including bulk mRNA degradation, miRNA-mediated repression, translational repression during translational initiation and general transcription regulation. Additional complex functions may be a consequence of its influence on mRNA expression. Its scaffolding function implies its interaction with the catalytic complex module and
   6252..6273    +  misc_feature   MCS (fragment): multiple cloning site
   6285..6369    +  CDS            large T antigen (fragment): large T antigen from SV40 (simian virus 40)
   6392..6513    +  polyA_signal   SV40 poly(A) signal: SV40 polyadenylation signal
   6547..6975    -  rep_origin     f1 ori (sequence partly withheld): f1 bacteriophage origin of replication; arrow indicates direction of (+) strand synthesis
   7002..7106    +  promoter       AmpR promoter: bla
   7108..7465    +  promoter       SV40 promoter: SV40 enhancer and early promoter
   7500..8294    +  CDS            NeoR/KanR: aminoglycoside phosphotransferase from Tn5; aph(3')-II (or nptII); confers resistance to neomycin, kanamycin, and G418 (Geneticin®)
   8315..8467    +  CDS            ble (fragment): BLE_KLEPN - Experimental evidence at protein level: Swiss-Prot protein existence level 1. Binding protein with a strong affinity to the bleomycin family of antibiotics. Binds to CL990; an antimitotic-antibiotic compound. From Klebsiella pneumoniae.
   8526..8573    +  polyA_signal   HSV TK poly(A) signal: herpes simplex virus thymidine kinase polyadenylation signal (Cole and Stacy, 1985)
   8664..8680    -  polyA_signal   bGH poly(A) signal (fragment): bovine growth hormone polyadenylation signal
   8902..9490    +  rep_origin     ori: high-copy-number ColE1/pMB1/pBR322/pUC origin of replication
>Addgene plasmid #147889 | pT7-EGFP-C1-HsNot1iso1_1-1605-shRNAres_W | addgene full sequence | sequence record 390285 | Addgene NGS Result
TTCTGTGGATAACCGTATTACCGCCATGCATTAGTTATTAATAGTAATCAATTACGGGGTCATTAGTTCA
TAGCCCATATATGGAGTTCCGCGTTACATAACTTACGGTAAATGGCCCGCCTGGCTGACCGCCCAACGAC
CCCCGCCCATTGACGTCAATAATGACGTATGTTCCCATAGTAACGCCAATAGGGACTTTCCATTGACGTC
AATGGGTGGAGTATTTACGGTAAACTGCCCACTTGGCAGTACATCAAGTGTATCATATGCCAAGTACGCC
CCCTATTGACGTCAATGACGGTAAATGGCCCGCCTGGCATTATGCCCAGTACATGACCTTATGGGACTTT
CCTACTTGGCAGTACATCTACGTATTAGTCATCGCTATTACCATGGTGATGCGGTTTTGGCAGTACATCA
ATGGGCGTGGATAGCGGTTTGACTCACGGGGATTTCCAAGTCTCCACCCCATTGACGTCAATGGGAGTTT
GTTTTGGCACCAAAATCAACGGGACTTTCCAAAATGTCGTAACAACTCCGCCCCATTGACGCAAATGGGC
GGTAGGCGTGTACGGTGGGAGGTCTATATAAGCAGAGCTCTCTGGCTAACTAGAGAACCCACTGCTTACT
GGCTTATCGAAATTAATACGACTCACTATAGGGAGACCCAAGCTCTAGCGCTACCGGTCGCCACCATGGT
GAGCAAGGGCGAGGAGCTGTTCACCGGGGTGGTGCCCATCCTGGTCGAGCTGGACGGCGACGTAAACGGC
CACAAGTTCAGCGTGTCCGGCGAGGGCGAGGGCGATGCCACCTACGGCAAGCTGACCCTGAAGTTCATCT
GCACCACCGGCAAGCTGCCCGTGCCCTGGCCCACCCTCGTGACCACCCTGACCTACGGCGTGCAGTGCTT
CAGCCGCTACCCCGACCACATGAAGCAGCACGACTTCTTCAAGTCCGCCATGCCCGAAGGCTACGTCCAG
GAGCGCACCATCTTCTTCAAGGACGACGGCAACTACAAGACCCGCGCCGAGGTGAAGTTCGAGGGCGACA
CCCTGGTGAACCGCATCGAGCTGAAGGGCATCGACTTCAAGGAGGACGGCAACATCCTGGGGCACAAGCT
GGAGTACAACTACAACAGCCACAACGTCTATATCATGGCCGACAAGCAGAAGAACGGCATCAAGGTGAAC
TTCAAGATCCGCCACAACATCGAGGACGGCAGCGTGCAGCTCGCCGACCACTACCAGCAGAACACCCCCA
TCGGCGACGGCCCCGTGCTGCTGCCCGACAACCACTACCTGAGCACCCAGTCCGCCCTGAGCAAAGACCC
CAACGAGAAGCGCGATCACATGGTCCTGCTGGAGTTCGTGACCGCCGCCGGGATCACTCTCGGCATGGAC
GAGCTGTACAAGTCCGGACTCAGATCTCGAGCTATGAATCTTGACTCGCTCTCGCTGGCCTTGTCTCAAA
TCAGCTACCTGGTGGACAATTTAACCAAGAAAAATTACCGAGCCAGCCAGCAGGAAATACAGCATATTGT
GAATCGGCACGGTCCTGAGGCAGACAGGCATTTATTACGCTGCCTATTTTCGCATGTGGATTTCAGTGGC
GATGGTAAAAGCAGTGGCAAAGATTTCCATCAGACTCAGTTTCTGATTCAGGAGTGTGCGTTGCTGATTA
CAAAGCCAAATTTTATCTCGACGCTGTCCTATGCCATTGATAATCCATTGCACTATCAGAAGAGTTTAAA
GCCTGCACCCCACTTATTTGCCCAGCTGAGTAAAGTGCTCAAATTAAGCAAAGTACAAGAGGTAATTTTT
GGCCTTGCCCTGTTGAATTCTTCCAGCTCAGATCTTAGAGGTTTCGCTGCCCAGTTTATCAAACAGAAGC
TTCCAGATCTTCTGCGTTCTTACATTGACGCAGACGTCAGTGGAAATCAAGAAGGTGGCTTCCAAGATAT
AGCAATAGAGGTCCTACACCTCCTCCTCTCCCATCTCCTCTTTGGGCAGAAGGGAGCCTTTGGAGTTGGA
CAAGAACAGATAGACGCTTTTCTTAAGACGCTGCGCAGAGATTTTCCCCAAGAACGCTGTCCCGTGGTGC
TCGCACCACTTTTATACCCTGAAAAACGGGACATTCTAATGGACAGGATCCTGCCTGATTCCGGAGGGGT
AGCTAAAACCATGATGGAGAGCTCTTTGGCTGATTTCATGCAAGAAGTAGGCTATGGCTTTTGTGCAAGT
ATTGAAGAATGTCGCAATATAATCGTGCAGTTTGGTGTTCGGGAGGTCACAGCTGCCCAGGTTGCAAGGG
TTTTGGGAATGATGGCTCGAACTCATTCAGGATTAACAGATGGCATTCCATTACAGAGTATTTCTGCTCC
GGGCAGTGGGATCTGGAGTGATGGGAAAGATAAAAGTGATGGAGCACAGGCACACACATGGAATGTAGAA
GTCTTGATTGACGTTCTTAAAGAACTGAATCCAAGTTTGAATTTCAAGGAAGTAACTTATGAACTGGACC
ATCCTGGATTTCAAATTCGTGACAGTAAAGGACTTCATAATGTGGTTTATGGCATTCAGAGGGGTTTGGG
TATGGAAGTGTTCCCAGTAGACCTCATATATAGACCTTGGAAACATGCTGAAGGCCAGCTCTCCTTCATC
CAGCACTCACTAATCAATCCAGAGATCTTCTGTTTTGCTGACTATCCCTGTCATACTGTTGCCACTGATA
TTCTGAAAGCACCACCAGAGGATGACAATCGAGAAATTGCCACATGGAAGAGCTTGGATTTGATTGAATC
TCTGCTGAGGCTTGCAGAGGTTGGGCAGTATGAGCAAGTCAAACAGCTCTTCAGCTTCCCTATCAAACAC
TGTCCAGACATGCTGGTATTGGCCTTACTACAAATTAACACCTCTTGGCATACCTTGCGCCATGAACTTA
TCTCCACTCTGATGCCAATTTTCCTTGGAAACCATCCTAACTCAGCTATTATTTTGCACTATGCATGGCA
TGGGCAGGGACAGTCTCCCTCAATTCGCCAACTTATCATGCATGCAATGGCAGAATGGTACATGAGAGGG
GAGCAGTATGATCAGGCCAAATTGTCTCGAATACTTGATGTGGCCCAGGACTTGAAGGCCTTGTCAATGC
TGCTAAATGGTACTCCATTTGCCTTTGTTATTGACCTTGCTGCACTTGCTTCACGTCGTGAATACCTCAA
ACTTGATAAGTGGCTCACAGATAAAATTCGAGAGCATGGGGAGCCTTTTATCCAGGCGTGTATGACTTTT
TTAAAGAGACGGTGTCCTTCTATTTTGGGCGGACTTGCCCCAGAAAAAGACCAGCCCAAAAGTGCTCAAC
TTCCTCCAGAAACTTTGGCGACAATGTTGGCCTGTCTGCAAGCTTGTGCAGGGAGTGTTTCTCAGGAGCT
ATCAGAAACTATCCTCACCATGGTAGCCAATTGCAGTAATGTTATGAATAAGGCCAGACAACCACCACCT
GGAGTTATGCCAAAAGGACGTCCTCCTAGTGCTAGCAGCTTAGATGCCATTTCTCCTGTTCAGATTGACC
CTCTTGCTGGAATGACATCTCTTAGTATAGGTGGTTCAGCTGCCCCTCACACCCAGAGTATGCAGGGTTT
TCCTCCAAATTTGGGTTCTGCATTCAGTACCCCTCAGTCACCAGCAAAAGCATTTCCACCCCTTTCAACC
CCCAATCAGACCACTGCATTCAGTGGTATTGGAGGACTTTCATCACAGCTTCCAGTAGGTGGTCTTGGCA
CAGGCAGCCTGACTGGTATAGGAACTGGTGCTCTTGGACTCCCTGCAGTGAATAACGACCCTTTTGTACA
GAGGAAACTGGGCACCTCTGGACTGAATCAGCCTACATTCCAGCAGAGTAAGATGAAACCTTCGGACTTG
TCTCAGGTGTGGCCAGAGGCAAACCAGCACTTTAGTAAAGAGATAGATGATGAAGCAAACAGCTATTTCC
AGCGAATATATAATCATCCACCACATCCAACCATGTCTGTTGATGAGGTATTAGAAATGCTGCAGAGATT
TAAAGACTCTACTATAAAGAGGGAACGAGAAGTATTTAACTGTATGCTAAGGAACTTGTTTGAAGAATAT
CGTTTTTTTCCCCAGTATCCTGATAAAGAGTTACATATAACAGCCTGCCTATTTGGTGGTATAATTGAGA
AAGGACTGGTCACTTACATGGCACTAGGTCTGGCTCTACGATATGTTCTTGAAGCCTTACGCAAGCCTTT
TGGATCCAAAATGTATTATTTCGGGATTGCTGCACTAGATAGATTTAAAAACAGATTGAAGGACTATCCC
CAGTATTGTCAGCATTTGGCTTCTATCAGTCACTTTATGCAATTTCCACATCATTTACAGGAGTATATTG
AGTATGGACAGCAGTCTAGAGATCCTCCTGTGAAAATGCAAGGCTCTATCACAACCCCTGGAAGTATTGC
ACTGGCTCAGGCCCAGGCTCAGGCCCAGGTTCCAGCAAAAGCTCCTCTTGCTGGTCAAGTTAGCACTATG
GTAACCACCTCAACAACTACCACTGTTGCTAAAACGGTTACGGTCACCAGGCCAACTGGAGTCAGCTTTA
AGAAAGATGTGCCACCTTCTATTAATACTACAAATATAGATACGTTGCTTGTGGCCACAGATCAAACTGA
GAGAATTGTGGAGCCCCCAGAAAATATCCAGGAGAAAATTGCTTTTATTTTCAATAATCTCTCACAGTCA
AATATGACACAAAAGGTTGAAGAGCTAAAGGAAACGGTGAAAGAAGAATTTATGCCTTGGGTTTCACAGT
ATCTGGTTATGAAGAGAGTCAGTATTGAGCCAAACTTTCATAGCCTGTATTCAAACTTCCTTGACACGCT
GAAGAATCCTGAATTTAACAAGATGGTTCTGAATGAGACCTACAGAAACATTAAAGTGCTCCTGACCTCT
GATAAAGCTGCAGCCAATTTCTCAGATCGTTCTTTGCTGAAGAACTTGGGACATTGGCTAGGAATGATCA
CATTAGCTAAAAACAAACCCATCTTACACACTGACTTGGATGTGAAATCATTGCTGCTAGAGGCTTATGT
TAAAGGACAACAAGAATTGCTCTATGTAGTGCCCTTTGTTGCCAAAGTCTTAGAATCTAGCATTCGTAGT
GTGGTTTTTAGGCCACCAAACCCTTGGACAATGGCAATTATGAATGTATTAGCTGAGCTACATCAGGAGC
ATGACTTAAAGTTAAACTTGAAGTTTGAAATCGAGGTTCTCTGCAAGAACCTTGCATTAGACATCAATGA
GCTAAAACCTGGAAACCTCCTAAAGGATAAAGATCGCCTGAAGAATTTAGATGAGCAACTCTCTGCTCCA
AAGAAAGATGTCAAGCAGCCAGAAGAACTCCCTCCCATCACAACCACAACAACTTCTACTACACCAGCTA
CCAACACCACTTGTACAGCCACGGTTCCACCACAGCCACAGTACAGCTACCACGACATCAATGTCTATTC
CCTTGCGGGCTTGGCACCACACATTACTCTAAATCCAACAATTCCCTTGTTTCAGGCCCATCCACAGTTG
AAGCAGTGTGTGCGTCAGGCAATTGAACGGGCTGTCCAGGAGCTGGTCCATCCTGTGGTGGATCGATCAA
TTAAGATTGCCATGACTACTTGTGAGCAAATAGTCAGGAAGGATTTTGCCCTGGATTCGGAGGAATCTCG
AATGCGAATAGCAGCTCATCACATGATGCGTAACTTGACAGCTGGAATGGCTATGATTACATGCAGGGAA
CCTTTGCTCATGAGCATATCTACCAACTTAAAAAACAGTTTTGCCTCAGCCCTTCGTACTGCTTCCCCAC
AACAAAGAGAAATGATGGATCAGGCAGCTGCTCAATTAGCTCAGGACAATTGTGAGTTGGCTTGCTGTTT
TATTCAGAAGACTGCAGTAGAAAAAGCAGGCCCTGAGATGGACAAGAGATTAGCAACTGAATTTGAGCTG
AGAAAACATGCTAGGCAAGAAGGACGCAGATACTGTGATCCTGTTGTTTTAACATATCAAGCTGAACGGA
TGCCAGAGCAAATCAGGCTGAAAGTTGGTGGTGTGGACCCAAAGCAGTTGGCTGTTTACGAAGAGTTTGC
ACGCAATGTTCCTGGCTTCTTACCTACAAATGACTTAAGTCAGCCCACGGGATTTTTAGCCCAGCCCATG
AAGCAAGCTTGGGCAACATAGCCGCGGGCCCGGGATCCACCGGATCTAGATAACTGATCATAATCAGCCA
TACCACATTTGTAGAGGTTTTACTTGCTTTAAAAAACCTCCCACACCTCCCCCTGAACCTGAAACATAAA
ATGAATGCAATTGTTGTTGTTAACTTGTTTATTGCAGCTTATAATGGTTACAAATAAAGCAATAGCATCA
CAAATTTCACAAATAAAGCATTTTTTTCACTGCATTCTAGTTGTGGTTTGTCCAAACTCATCAATGTATC
TTAACGCGTAAATTGTAAGCGTTAATATTTTGTTAAAATTCGCGTTAAATTTTTGTTAAATCAGCTCATT
TTTTAACCAATAGGCCGAAATCGGCAAAATCCCTTATAAATCAAAAGAATAGACCGAGATAGGGT
[37 nt withheld, positions 6646-6682]
AAAGAACGTGGACTCCAACGTCAAAGG
[49 nt withheld, positions 6710-6758]
T
[91 nt withheld, positions 6760-6850]
G
[124 nt withheld, positions 6852-6975]
CAGGTGGCACTTTTCGGGGAAATGTGCGCGGAACCCCTATTTGTTTATTTTTCTAAATACATTCAAATAT
GTATCCGCTCATGAGACAATAACCCTGATAAATGCTTCAATAATATTGAAAAAGGAAGAGTCCTGAGGCG
GAAAGAACCAGCTGTGGAATGTGTGTCAGTTAGGGTGTGGAAAGTCCCCAGGCTCCCCAGCAGGCAGAAG
TATGCAAAGCATGCATCTCAATTAGTCAGCAACCAGGTGTGGAAAGTCCCCAGGCTCCCCAGCAGGCAGA
AGTATGCAAAGCATGCATCTCAATTAGTCAGCAACCATAGTCCCGCCCCTAACTCCGCCCATCCCGCCCC
TAACTCCGCCCAGTTCCGCCCATTCTCCGCCCCATGGCTGACTAATTTTTTTTATTTATGCAGAGGCCGA
GGCCGCCTCGGCCTCTGAGCTATTCCAGAAGTAGTGAGGAGGCTTTTTTGGAGGCCTAGGCTTTTGCAAA
GATCGATCAAGAGACAGGATGAGGATCGTTTCGCATGATTGAACAAGATGGATTGCACGCAGGTTCTCCG
GCCGCTTGGGTGGAGAGGCTATTCGGCTATGACTGGGCACAACAGACAATCGGCTGCTCTGATGCCGCCG
TGTTCCGGCTGTCAGCGCAGGGGCGCCCGGTTCTTTTTGTCAAGACCGACCTGTCCGGTGCCCTGAATGA
ACTGCAAGACGAGGCAGCGCGGCTATCGTGGCTGGCCACGACGGGCGTTCCTTGCGCAGCTGTGCTCGAC
GTTGTCACTGAAGCGGGAAGGGACTGGCTGCTATTGGGCGAAGTGCCGGGGCAGGATCTCCTGTCATCTC
ACCTTGCTCCTGCCGAGAAAGTATCCATCATGGCTGATGCAATGCGGCGGCTGCATACGCTTGATCCGGC
TACCTGCCCATTCGACCACCAAGCGAAACATCGCATCGAGCGAGCACGTACTCGGATGGAAGCCGGTCTT
GTCGATCAGGATGATCTGGACGAAGAGCATCAGGGGCTCGCGCCAGCCGAACTGTTCGCCAGGCTCAAGG
CGAGCATGCCCGACGGCGAGGATCTCGTCGTGACCCATGGCGATGCCTGCTTGCCGAATATCATGGTGGA
AAATGGCCGCTTTTCTGGATTCATCGACTGTGGCCGGCTGGGTGTGGCGGACCGCTATCAGGACATAGCG
TTGGCTACCCGTGATATTGCTGAAGAGCTTGGCGGCGAATGGGCTGACCGCTTCCTCGTGCTTTACGGTA
TCGCCGCTCCCGATTCGCAGCGCATCGCCTTCTATCGCCTTCTTGACGAGTTCTTCTGAGCGGGACTCTG
GGGTTCGAAATGACCGACCAAGCGACGCCCAACCTGCCATCACGAGATTTCGATTCCACCGCCGCCTTCT
ATGAAAGGTTGGGCTTCGGAATCGTTTTCCGGGACGCCGGCTGGATGATCCTCCAGCGCGGGGATCTCAT
GCTGGAGTTCTTCGCCCACCCTAGGGGGAGGCTAACTGAAACACGGAAGGAGACAATACCGGAAGGAACC
CGCGCTATGACGGCAATAAAAAGACAGAATAAAACGCACGGTGTTGGGTCGTTTGTTCATAAACGCGGGG
TTCGGTCCCAGGGCTGGCACTCTGTCGATACCCCACCGAGACCCCATTGGGGCCAATACGCCCGCGTTTC
TTCCTTTTCCCCACCCCACCCCCCAAGTTCGGGTGAAGGCCCAGGGCTCGCAGCCAACGTCGGGGCGGCA
GGCCCTGCCATAGCCTCAGGTTACTCATATATACTTTAGATTGATTTAAAACTTCATTTTTAATTTAAAA
GGATCTAGGTGAAGATCCTTTTTGATAATCTCATGACCAAAATCCCTTAACGTGAGTTTTCGTTCCACTG
AGCGTCAGACCCCGTAGAAAAGATCAAAGGATCTTCTTGAGATCCTTTTTTTCTGCGCGTAATCTGCTGC
TTGCAAACAAAAAAACCACCGCTACCAGCGGTGGTTTGTTTGCCGGATCAAGAGCTACCAACTCTTTTTC
CGAAGGTAACTGGCTTCAGCAGAGCGCAGATACCAAATACTGTTCTTCTAGTGTAGCCGTAGTTAGGCCA
CCACTTCAAGAACTCTGTAGCACCGCCTACATACCTCGCTCTGCTAATCCTGTTACCAGTGGCTGCTGCC
AGTGGCGATAAGTCGTGTCTTACCGGGTTGGACTCAAGACGATAGTTACCGGATAAGGCGCAGCGGTCGG
GCTGAACGGGGGGTTCGTGCACACAGCCCAGCTTGGAGCGAACGACCTACACCGAACTGAGATACCTACA
GCGTGAGCTATGAGAAAGCGCCACGCTTCCCGAAGGGAGAAAGGCGGACAGGTATCCGGTAAGCGGCAGG
GTCGGAACAGGAGAGCGCACGAGGGAGCTTCCAGGGGGAAACGCCTGGTATCTTTATAGTCCTGTCGGGT
TTCGCCACCTCTGACTTGAGCGTCGATTTTTGTGATGCTCGTCAGGGGGGCGGAGCCTATGGAAAAACGC
CAGCAACGCGGCCTTTTTACGGTTCCTGGCCTTTTGCTGGCCTTTTGCTCACATGTTCTTTCCTGCGTTA
TCCCCTGA
